>Addgene plasmid #194811 | MAC-C Sars-CoV-2 N_S235F | addgene full sequence | sequence record 386035 | Addgene Partial NGS Result
TGCGCTCACTGCCCGCTTTCCAGTCGGGAAACCTGTCGTGCCAGCTGCATTAATGAATCGGCCAACGCGC
GGGGAGAGGCGGTTTGCGTATTGGGCGCTCTTCCGCTTCCTCGCTCACTGACTCGCTGCGCTCGGTCGTT
CGGCTGCGGCGAGCGGTATCAGCTCACTCAAAGGCGGTAATACGGTTATCCACAGAATCAGGGGATAACG
CAGGAAAGAACATGTGAGCAAAAGGCCAGCAAAAGGCCAGGAACCGTAAAAAGGCCGCGTTGCTGGCGTT
TTTCCATAGGCTCCGCCCCCCTGACGAGCATCACAAAAATCGACGCTCAAGTCAGAGGTGGCGAAACCCG
ACAGGACTATAAAGATACCAGGCGTTTCCCCCTGGAAGCTCCCTCGTGCGCTCTCCTGTTCCGACCCTGC
CGCTTACCGGATACCTGTCCGCCTTTCTCCCTTCGGGAAGCGTGGCGCTTTCTCATAGCTCACGCTGTAG
GTATCTCAGTTCGGTGTAGGTCGTTCGCTCCAAGCTGGGCTGTGTGCACGAACCCCCCGTTCAGCCCGAC
CGCTGCGCCTTATCCGGTAACTATCGTCTTGAGTCCAACCCGGTAAGACACGACTTATCGCCACTGGCAG
CAGCCACTGGTAACAGGATTAGCAGAGCGAGGTATGTAGGCGGTGCTACAGAGTTCTTGAAGTGGTGGCC
TAACTACGGCTACACTAGAAGAACAGTATTTGGTATCTGCGCTCTGCTGAAGCCAGTTACCTTCGGAAAA
AGAGTTGGTAGCTCTTGATCCGGCAAACAAACCACCGCTGGTAGCGGTGGTTTTTTTGTTTGCAAGCAGC
AGATTACGCGCAGAAAAAAAGGATCTCAAGAAGATCCTTTGATCTTTTCTACGGGGTCTGACGCTCAGTG
GAACGAAAACTCACGTTAAGGGATTTTGGTCATGAGATTATCAAAAAGGATCTTCACCTAGATCCTTTTA
AATTAAAAATGAAGTTTTAAATCAATCTAAAGTATATATGAGTAAACTTGGTCTGACAGTTACCAATGCT
TAATCAGTGAGGCACCTATCTCAGCGATCTGTCTATTTCGTTCATCCATAGTTGCCTGACTCCCCGTCGT
GTAGATAACTACGATACGGGAGGGCTTACCATCTGGCCCCAGTGCTGCAATGATACCGCGAGACCCACGC
TCACCGGCTCCAGATTTATCAGCAATAAACCAGCCAGCCGGAAGGGCCGAGCGCAGAAGTGGTCCTGCAA
CTTTATCCGCCTCCATCCAGTCTATTAATTGTTGCCGGGAAGCTAGAGTAAGTAGTTCGCCAGTTAATAG
TTTGCGCAACGTTGTTGCCATTGCTACAGGCATCGTGGTGTCACGCTCGTCGTTTGGTATGGCTTCATTC
AGCTCCGGTTCCCAACGATCAAGGCGAGTTACATGATCCCCCATGTTGTGCAAAAAAGCGGTTAGCTCCT
TCGGTCCTCCGATCGTTGTCAGAAGTAAGTTGGCCGCAGTGTTATCACTCATGGTTATGGCAGCACTGCA
TAATTCTCTTACTGTCATGCCATCCGTAAGATGCTTTTCTGTGACTGGTGAGTACTCAACCAAGTCATTC
TGAGAATAGTGTATGCGGCGACCGAGTTGCTCTTGCCCGGCGTCAATACGGGATAATACCGCGCCACATA
GCAGAACTTTAAAAGTGCTCATCATTGGAAAACGTTCTTCGGGGCGAAAACTCTCAAGGATCTTACCGCT
GTTGAGATCCAGTTCGATGTAACCCACTCGTGCACCCAACTGATCTTCAGCATCTTTTACTTTCACCAGC
GTTTCTGGGTGAGCAAAAACAGGAAGGCAAAATGCCGCAAAAAAGGGAATAAGGGCGACACGGAAATGTT
GAATACTCATACTCTTCCTTTTTCAATATTATTGAAGCATTTATCAGGGTTATTGTCTCATGAGCGGATA
CATATTTGAATGTATTTAGAAAAATAAACAAATAGGGGTTCCGCGCACATTTCCCCGAAAAGTGCCACCT
GACGTCGACGGATCGGGAGATCTCCCGATCCCCTATGGTGCACTCTCAGTACAATCTGCTCTGATGCCGC
ATAGTTAAGCCAGTATCTGCTCCCTGCTTGTGTGTTGGAGGTCGCTGAGTAGTGCGCGAGCAAAATTTAA
GCTACAACAAGGCAAGGCTTGACCGACAATTGCATGAAGAATCTGCTTAGGGTTAGGCGTTTTGCGCTGC
TTCGCGATGTACGGGCCAGATATACGCGTTGACATTGATTATTGACTAGTTATTAATAGTAATCAATTAC
GGGGTCATTAGTTCATAGCCCATATATGGAGTTCCGCGTTACATAACTTACGGTAAATGGCCCGCCTGGC
TGACCGCCCAACGACCCCCGCCCATTGACGTCAATAATGACGTATGTTCCCATAGTAACGCCAATAGGGA
CTTTCCATTGACGTCAATGGGTGGAGTATTTACGGTAAACTGCCCACTTGGCAGTACATCAAGTGTATCA
TATGCCAAGTACGCCCCCTATTGACGTCAATGACGGTAAATGGCCCGCCTGGCATTATGCCCAGTACATG
ACCTTATGGGACTTTCCTACTTGGCAGTACATCTACGTATTAGTCATCGCTATTACCATGGTGATGCGGT
TTTGGCAGTACATCAATGGGCGTGGATAGCGGTTTGACTCACGGGGATTTCCAAGTCTCCACCCCATTGA
CGTCAATGGGAGTTTGTTTTGGCACCAAAATCAACGGGACTTTCCAAAATGTCGTAACAACTCCGCCCCA
TTGACGCAAATGGGCGGTAGGCGTGTACGGTGGGAGGTCTATATAAGCAGAGCTCTCCCTATCAGTGATA
GAGATCTCCCTATCAGTGATAGAGATCGTCGACGAGCTCGTTTAGTGAACCGTCAGATCGCCTGGAGACG
CCATCCACGCTGTTTTGACCTCCATAGAAGACACCGGGACCGATCCAGCCTCCGGACTCTAGCGTTTAAA
CTTAAGCTTGGTACCGAGCTCGGATCCACTAGTCCAGTGTGGTGGAATTCTGCAGATATCAACAAGTTTG
TACAAAAAAGTTGGCATGTCCGACAACGGTCCCCAGAACCAGCGTAACGCTCCAAGGATCACCTTCGGTG
GACCTAGCGACTCCACCGGCAGCAACCAGAACGGAGAACGCTCCGGAGCCAGAAGCAAGCAGCGTAGGCC
ACAGGGCCTGCCTAACAACACCGCCAGCTGGTTCACCGCTCTGACCCAGCACGGAAAGGAAGACCTGAAG
TTCCCAAGGGGACAGGGCGTGCCAATCAACACCAACAGCTCTCCAGACGACCAGATCGGATACTACAGGC
GTGCCACCAGGCGCATCAGAGGAGGCGACGGAAAGATGAAGGACCTGTCTCCTAGGTGGTACTTCTACTA
CCTGGGCACCGGACCAGAGGCTGGTCTGCCATACGGCGCCAACAAGGACGGCATCATCTGGGTGGCTACC
GAGGGAGCTCTGAACACCCCAAAGGACCACATCGGAACCCGTAACCCTGCCAACAACGCTGCCATCGTGC
TGCAGCTGCCACAGGGAACCACCCTGCCCAAGGGATTCTACGCTGAGGGCTCCAGGGGTGGAAGCCAGGC
TAGCTCTCGTTCTTCCAGCCGTTCTAGGAACAGCTCCCGCAACTCTACCCCAGGAAGCTCCAGAGGCACC
AGCCCAGCTCGTATGGCCGGCAACGGAGGTGACGCCGCTCTGGCTCTGCTGCTGCTGGACCGTCTGAACC
AGCTGGAAAGCAAGATGTTCGGAAAGGGTCAGCAGCAGCAGGGCCAGACCGTGACCAAGAAGTCTGCCGC
TGAGGCCTCTAAGAAGCCCAGGCAGAAGAGGACCGCTACCAAGGCCTACAACGTGACCCAGGCCTTCGGA
AGACGTGGACCTGAACAGACCCAGGGAAACTTCGGCGACCAGGAGCTGATCCGCCAGGGAACCGACTACA
AGCACTGGCCACAGATCGCTCAGTTCGCCCCTTCTGCTAGCGCCTTCTTCGGAATGTCCAGGATCGGAAT
GGAGGTGACCCCTTCCGGCACCTGGCTGACCTACACCGGAGCTATCAAGCTGGACGACAAGGACCCCAAC
TTCAAGGACCAGGTGATCCTGCTGAACAAGCACATCGACGCCTACAAGACCTTCCCACCTACCGAGCCAA
AGAAGGACAAGAAGAAGAAGGCCGACGAAACCCAGGCCCTGCCACAGAGGCAGAAGAAGCAGCAGACCGT
GACCCTGCTGCCAGCTGCTGACCTGGACGACTTCTCCAAGCAGCTGCAGCAGTCTATGAGCTCTGCTGAC
TCCACCCAGGCTTACCCAACTTTCTTGTACAAAGTGGTTGATATCAAGGCCGCCGACATCACCAGCCTGT
ACAAGAAAGTGGGGTGGAGCCATCCCCAGTTCGAGAAGGGCGGAGGATCTGGCGGCGGAAGCGGCGGAGG
AAGCTGGTCCCACCCTCAGTTTGAGAAAGGCACCGAGCTGGGCAGCACCATGGCCAGCTACCCCTACGAC
GTGCCCGACTACGCCAAGGACAACACCGTGCCCCTGAAGCTGATCGCCCTGCTGGCCAACGGCGAGTTCC
ACTCTGGCGAGCAGCTGGGCGAGACACTGGGCATGAGCAGAGCCGCCATCAACAAGCACATCCAGACCCT
GCGGGACTGGGGCGTGGACGTGTTCACAGTGCCCGGCAAGGGCTACAGCCTGCCCGAGCCCATCCAGCTG
CTGAACGCCAAGCAGATCCTGGGCCAGCTGGATGGCGGATCTGTGGCCGTGCTGCCCGTGATCGACAGCA
CCAACCAGTATCTGCTCGACCGGATCGGCGAGCTGAAGTCCGGCGACGCCTGTATCGCCGAGTACCAGCA
GGCCGGCAGAGGCGGCAGGGGCAGAAAGTGGTTCAGCCCCTTCGGCGCCAACCTGTACCTGAGCATGTTC
TGGAGACTGGAACAGGGCCCAGCCGCCGCTATTGGCCTGAGCCTGGTCATCGGCATCGTGATGGCCGAGG
TGCTGCGGAAGCTGGGCGCCGACAAAGTGCGCGTGAAGTGGCCCAACGACCTGTATCTGCAGGACCGGAA
GCTGGCCGGCATCCTGGTGGAACTGACCGGCAAAACAGGCGACGCCGCCCAGATCGTGATCGGCGCTGGC
ATCAACATGGCCATGCGGCGGGTGGAAGAGAGCGTGGTCAACCAGGGCTGGATCACCCTGCAGGAAGCCG
GCATCAACCTGGACCGGAACACCCTGGCCGCCATGCTGATCAGAGAGCTGAGAGCCGCCCTGGAACTGTT
CGAGCAGGAAGGCCTGGCCCCCTACCTGAGCAGATGGGAGAAGCTGGACAACTTCATCAACCGGCCCGTG
AAACTGATCATCGGCGACAAAGAGATCTTCGGCATCAGCCGGGGCATCGACAAGCAGGGGGCCCTGCTCC
TGGAACAGGACGGCATCATCAAGCCCTGGATGGGCGGCGAGATCAGCCTGCGGAGCGCCGAGAAGTGATG
ACTCGAGTCTAGAGGGCCCGTTTAAACCCGCTGATCAGCCTCGACTGTGCCTTCTAGTTGCCAGCCATCT
GTTGTTTGCCCCTCCCCCGTGCCTTCCTTGACCCTGGAAGGTGCCACTCCCACTGTCCTTTCCTAATAAA
ATGAGGAAATTGCATCGCATTGTCTGAGTAGGTGTCATTCTATTCTGGGGGGTGGGGTGGGGCAGGACAG
CAAGGGGGAGGATTGGGAAGACAATAGCAGGCATGCTGGGGATGCGGTGGGCTCTATGGCTTCTGAGGCG
GAAAGAACCAGCTGGGGCTCTAGGGGGTATCCCC
[124 nt withheld, positions 5845-5968]
C
[91 nt withheld, positions 5970-6060]
AGGGTGATGGTTCACGTACCTAGAAGTTCCTATTCCGAAGTTCCTATTCTCTAGAAAGTATAGGAACTTC
CTTGGCCAAAAAGCCTGAACTCACCGCGACGTCTGTCGAGAAGTTTCTGATCGAAAAGTTCGACAGCGTC
TCCGACCTGATGCAGCTCTCGGAGGGCGAAGAATCTCGTGCTTTCAGCTTCGATGTAGGAGGGCGTGGAT
ATGTCCTGCGGGTAAATAGCTGCGCCGATGGTTTCTACAAAGATCGTTATGTTTATCGGCACTTTGCATC
GGCCGCGCTCCCGATTCCGGAAGTGCTTGACATTGGGGAATTCAGCGAGAGCCTGACCTATTGCATCTCC
CGCCGTGCACAGGGTGTCACGTTGCAAGACCTGCCTGAAACCGAACTGCCCGCTGTTCTGCAGCCGGTCG
CGGAGGCCATGGATGCGATCGCTGCGGCCGATCTTAGCCAGACGAGCGGGTTCGGCCCATTCGGACCGCA
AGGAATCGGTCAATACACTACATGGCGTGATTTCATATGCGCGATTGCTGATCCCCATGTGTATCACTGG
CAAACTGTGATGGACGACACCGTCAGTGCGTCCGTCGCGCAGGCTCTCGATGAGCTGATGCTTTGGGCCG
AGGACTGCCCCGAAGTCCGGCACCTCGTGCACGCGGATTTCGGCTCCAACAATGTCCTGACGGACAATGG
CCGCATAACAGCGGTCATTGACTGGAGCGAGGCGATGTTCGGGGATTCCCAATACGAGGTCGCCAACATC
TTCTTCTGGAGGCCGTGGTTGGCTTGTATGGAGCAGCAGACGCGCTACTTCGAGCGGAGGCATCCGGAGC
TTGCAGGATCGCCGCGGCTCCGGGCGTATATGCTCCGCATTGGTCTTGACCAACTCTATCAGAGCTTGGT
TGACGGCAATTTCGATGATGCAGCTTGGGCGCAGGGTCGATGCGACGCAATCGTCCGATCCGGAGCCGGG
ACTGTCGGGCGTACACAAATCGCCCGCAGAAGCGCGGCCGTCTGGACCGATGGCTGTGTAGAAGTACTCG
CCGATAGTGGAAACCGACGCCCCAGCACTCGTCCGAGGGCAAAGGAATAGCACGTACTACGAGATTTCGA
TTCCACCGCCGCCTTCTATGAAAGGTTGGGCTTCGGAATCGTTTTCCGGGACGCCGGCTGGATGATCCTC
CAGCGCGGGGATCTCATGCTGGAGTTCTTCGCCCACCCCAACTTGTTTATTGCAGCTTATAATGGTTACA
AATAAAGCAATAGCATCACAAATTTCACAAATAAAGCATTTTTTTCACTGCATTCTAGTTGTGGTTTGTC
CAAACTCATCAATGTATCTTATCATGTCTGTATACCGTCGACCTCTAGCTAGAGCTTGGCGTAATCATGG
TCATAGCTGTTTCCTGTGTGAAATTGTTATCCGCTCACAATTCCACACAACATACGAGCCGGAAGCATAA
AGTGTAAAGCCTGGGGTGCCTAATGAGTGAGCTAACTCACATTAATTGCGT
Features (pLannotate 1.2.2; 24 found; start..end, strand, type, name):
      6..98      -  CDS            lacI (fragment): lac repressor; lacI; The lac repressor binds to the lac operator to inhibit transcription in E. coli. This inhibition can be relieved by adding lactose or isopropyl-β-D-thiogalactopyranoside (IPTG).
    281..869     -  rep_origin     ori: high-copy-number ColE1/pMB1/pBR322/pUC origin of replication
   1040..1900    -  CDS            AmpR: β-lactamase; bla; confers resistance to ampicillin, carbenicillin, and related antibiotics
   1901..2005    -  promoter       AmpR promoter: bla
   2064..2116    -  misc_feature   bom (fragment): basis of mobility region from pBR322
   2271..2650    +  enhancer       CMV enhancer: human cytomegalovirus immediate early enhancer
   2651..2854    +  promoter       CMV promoter: human cytomegalovirus (CMV) immediate early promoter
   2856..2875    +  promoter       PLtetO-1 promoter (fragment): modified phage lambda PL promoter with tet operator sites (Lutz and Bujard, 1997)
   2877..2896    +  promoter       PLtetO-1 promoter (fragment): modified phage lambda PL promoter with tet operator sites (Lutz and Bujard, 1997)
   2904..2937    +  promoter       TRE3GV promoter (fragment): 3rd-generation Tet-responsive promoter that can be activated by binding of Tet-On® 3G, optimized for retroviral and lentiviral vectors
   3073..3090    +  protein_bind   attB1 (fragment): mutant version of attB; core recombination site for the Gateway® BP reaction BP Clonase™
   3096..4352    +  CDS            N: NCAP_SARS2 - Experimental evidence at protein level: Swiss-Prot protein existence level 1. Packages the positive strand viral genome RNA into a helical ribonucleocapsid (RNP) and plays a fundamental role during virion assembly through its interactions with the viral genome and membrane protein M. Plays an important role in enhancing the efficiency of subgenomic viral RNA transcription as well as viral replication (By similarity). May modulate transforming growth factor-beta signaling by binding host smad3 (By similarity). From Severe acute respiratory syndrome coronavirus 2 (2019-nCoV) (SARS-C
   4354..4378    -  protein_bind   attB2: mutant version of attB; recombination site for the Gateway® BP reaction BP Clonase™
   4566..5525    +  CDS            birA: BIRA_ECOLI - Also known as bioR, dhbB. Experimental evidence at protein level: Swiss-Prot protein existence level 1. Acts both as a biotin--[acetyl-CoA-carboxylase] ligase and a biotin-operon repressor. In the presence of ATP, BirA activates biotin to form the BirA-biotinyl-5'-adenylate (BirA-bio-5'-AMP or holoBirA) complex. HoloBirA can either transfer the biotinyl moiety to the biotin carboxyl carrier protein (BCCP) subunit of acetyl-CoA carboxylase, or bind to the biotin operator site and inhibit transcription of the operon. From Escherichia coli (strain K12).
   5575..5799    +  polyA_signal   bGH poly(A) signal: bovine growth hormone polyadenylation signal
   5803..5824    +  promoter       SV40 promoter (fragment): SV40 enhancer and early promoter
   5845..6078    +  rep_origin     f1 ori (fragment) (sequence partly withheld): f1 bacteriophage origin of replication; arrow indicates direction of (+) strand synthesis
   6083..6130    +  protein_bind   FRT: FLP-mediated recombination occurs in the 8-bp core sequence TCTAGAAA (Turan and Bode, 2011). FLP recombinase from the Saccharomyces cerevisiae 2μ plasmid
   6138..7160    +  CDS            HygR: aminoglycoside phosphotransferase from E. coli; aph(4)-Ia; confers resistance to hygromycin
   7170..7295    +  CDS            ble (fragment): BLE_KLEPN - Experimental evidence at protein level: Swiss-Prot protein existence level 1. Binding protein with a strong affinity to the bleomycin family of antibiotics. Binds to CL990; an antimitotic-antibiotic compound. From Klebsiella pneumoniae.
   7290..7411    +  polyA_signal   SV40 poly(A) signal: SV40 polyadenylation signal
   7484..7500    -  protein_bind   lac operator: The lac repressor binds to the lac operator to inhibit transcription in E. coli. This inhibition can be relieved by adding lactose or isopropyl-β-D-thiogalactopyranoside (IPTG). lac repressor encoded by lacI
   7508..7538    -  promoter       lac promoter: promoter for the E. coli lac operon
   7553..7574    -  protein_bind   CAP binding site: CAP binding activates transcription in the presence of cAMP. E. coli catabolite activator protein
