[The description below was written by a language model from this plasmid's Addgene catalogue record and pLannotate feature annotations shown in this document.]
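Description:
MAC-C Sars-CoV-2 N_S235F is a mammalian expression plasmid carrying the SARS-CoV-2 nucleocapsid (N) gene with the S235F substitution, cloned into the MAC-tag-C Gateway destination backbone. It is propagated in E. coli from a high-copy ColE1/pUC-type origin with ampicillin selection (AmpR under its own bla promoter). The annotated sequence, listed as a partial NGS result of about 7.6 kb, also shows vector remnants such as a partial f1 origin, lac promoter/operator elements and small lacI and ble fragments.

The N open reading frame sits between attB1 and attB2 sites, the scars of Gateway recombination. It lies downstream of the CMV enhancer and promoter. Short matches to tet operator-containing promoters follow the CMV promoter, consistent with a tetracycline-regulatable CMV/TetO arrangement, although the record does not state inducibility explicitly. Downstream of attB2 is an E. coli birA-derived biotin ligase coding sequence followed by the bGH polyadenylation signal. This corresponds to the C-terminal MAC tag named in the catalogue, fused to the viral protein from the backbone. A biotin ligase moiety of this kind allows proximity-dependent biotinylation of neighbouring proteins; other components of the tag are not annotated in the feature table.

An FRT site lies directly upstream of a hygromycin resistance gene that has no full promoter of its own and ends in an SV40 poly(A) signal. This layout is typical of Flp-mediated integration into a genomic FRT landing site, with hygromycin used to select stable cell lines. The associated publication maps host-cell changes caused by proteins of SARS-CoV-2 variants, so the construct is suited to comparing the host interaction partners of this N variant.
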