Addgene plasmid #194811: MAC-C Sars-CoV-2 N_S235F
Purpose: Sars-CoV-2 N_S235F in MAC-C destination vector
Depositing lab: Markku Varjosalo. Depositing organization: University of Helsinki, Institute of Biotechnology. Publication: The comprehensive SARS-CoV-2 ‘hijackome’ knowledge base— reveals significant changes in host cell protein expression and activation by multiple SARS-CoV-2 variants. Varjosalo M, Huuskonen S, Liu X, Redchuk T, Salokas K, Lundberg R, Maljanen S, Belik M, Reinholm A, Kolehmainen P, Tripathi G, Laine P, Belanov S, Auvinen P, Vartiainen M, Laine L, Österlund P, Julkkunen I, Kakkola L. 10 May 2024, Research Square 10.21203/rs.3.rs-4322477/v1.
Backbone
  Vector backbone: MAC-tag-C (#108077)
  Vector type: Mammalian Expression
  Selectable markers: Hygromycin
Growth in bacteria
  Bacterial resistance: Ampicillin, 100 μg/mL
  Growth temperature: 37°C
  Growth strain: DH5alpha
  Copy number: High Copy
Gene/Insert
  Gene/Insert name: N_S235F (alt name: Nucleocapsid S235F)
  Species: Sars-CoV-2
  Mutation: S235F
  Entrez Gene: N (a.k.a. GU280_gp10)
  Tag / fusion protein: MAC-C (C terminal on backbone)
Terms and licenses: Academic/Nonprofit Terms; Industry Terms
Depositor comments: Please visit https://doi.org/10.21203/rs.3.rs-4322477/v1 for preprint.
How to cite: MAC-C Sars-CoV-2 N_S235F was a gift from Markku Varjosalo (Addgene plasmid # 194811 ; http://n2t.net/addgene:194811 ; RRID:Addgene_194811)
